Addgene plasmid #155326: pROF021
Purpose: Expression of PULSE-controlled FLuc
Depositing lab: Matias Zurbriggen. Depositing organization: Heinrich-Heine-Universitaet Duesseldorf. Publication: Optogenetic control of gene expression in plants in the presence of ambient white light. Ochoa-Fernandez R, Abel NB, Wieland FG, Schlegel J, Koch LA, Miller JB, Engesser R, Giuriani G, Brandl SM, Timmer J, Weber W, Ott T, Simon R, Zurbriggen MD. Nat Methods. 2020 Jul;17(7):717-725. doi: 10.1038/s41592-020-0868-y. Epub 2020 Jun 29. PubMed 32601426.
Backbone
  Vector backbone: pKM081
  Vector type: Luciferase, Synthetic Biology ; Eukaryotic Expression
Growth in bacteria
  Bacterial resistance: Ampicillin, 100 μg/mL
  Growth temperature: 30°C
  Growth strain: DH5alpha
  Growth instructions: The operator repetitions can be lost after bacterial propagation. It is recommended to grow the bacteria at 30°C and sequence the repeats after new DNA preparations.
  Copy number: Unknown
Gene/Insert
  Gene/Insert name: (etr)8-(C120)5-PhCMVmin-FLuc-TSV40
  Species: Synthetic
  Cloning method: Gibson Cloning
  Sequencing primers: 5′ Amp-R; 3′ SV40pA-R; pBR322ori-F
Terms and licenses: Academic/Nonprofit Terms; Industry Terms: Not Available to Industry
How to cite: pROF021 was a gift from Matias Zurbriggen (Addgene plasmid # 155326 ; http://n2t.net/addgene:155326 ; RRID:Addgene_155326)
