[The description below was written by a language model from this plasmid's Addgene catalogue record and pLannotate feature annotations shown in this document.]
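Description:
pROF021 is a 5.2 kb eukaryotic expression plasmid built on the pKM081 backbone that serves as the reporter module of the PULSE optogenetic gene-expression system developed for use in plants under ambient white light. It is propagated in E. coli through a high-copy ColE1/pUC-type origin and selected with ampicillin via a β-lactamase gene driven by its own bla promoter. No marker for selection in eukaryotic cells is annotated.

The synthetic insert, assembled by Gibson cloning, is described as (etr)8-(C120)5-PhCMVmin-FLuc-TSV40. Eight copies of the etr operator and five copies of the C120 operator sit upstream of a minimal human CMV promoter, which has little activity on its own and depends on factors recruited to the operators. This arrangement lets two separate light-responsive DNA-binding regulators act on the same promoter, so that transcription of the downstream firefly luciferase (luc+) coding sequence reflects their combined input. The regulators themselves are not encoded on this plasmid and must be supplied separately. Transcripts are terminated by the SV40 polyadenylation signal.

The automated annotation detects only short minimal-CMV and TRE3GV-like promoter fragments in the promoter region and does not label the operator arrays. It also reports an enterovirus 5' cloverleaf element and a picornavirus IRES between the luciferase gene and the poly(A) signal. The catalogue entry does not mention these, and they may be remnants of the backbone. The record notes that the repeated operators can be lost during bacterial propagation. The plasmid is used for luminescence readout of PULSE-controlled promoter activity.
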