Features (pLannotate 1.2.2; 9 found; start..end, strand, type, name):
     20..41      +  promoter       minimal CMV promoter (fragment): human cytomegalovirus (CMV) immediate early promoter
    520..565     +  promoter       TRE3GV promoter (fragment): 3rd-generation Tet-responsive promoter that can be activated by binding of Tet-On® 3G, optimized for retroviral and lentiviral vectors
    702..2354    +  CDS            luciferase: firefly luciferase; luc+; enhanced luc+ version of the luciferase gene
   2400..2490    +  ncRNA          Entero 5 CRE: Accession: RF00386 - Enterovirus 5' cloverleaf cis-acting replication element
   2788..3039    +  ncRNA          IRES Picorna: Accession: RF00229 - Picornavirus internal ribosome entry site (IRES)
   3098..3219    +  polyA_signal   SV40 poly(A) signal: SV40 polyadenylation signal
   3424..4012    -  rep_origin     ori: high-copy-number ColE1/pMB1/pBR322/pUC origin of replication
   4183..5043    -  CDS            AmpR: β-lactamase; bla; confers resistance to ampicillin, carbenicillin, and related antibiotics
   5044..5148    -  promoter       AmpR promoter: bla
>Addgene plasmid #155326 | pROF021 | addgene full sequence | sequence record 311072 | Addgene NGS Result
CGTCGACGATCGACCTGCAGGTAGGCGTGTACGGTGGGAGGCCTAGGCTTTTGCAAAAAGCTTCGAAGTT
TAAACGATTGAATATAACCGACGTGACTGTTACATTTAGGGATTGAATATAACCGACGTGACTGTTACAT
TTAGGGATTGAATATAACCGACGTGACTGTTACATTTAGGGATTGAATATAACCGACGTGACTGTTACAT
TTAGGGATAAACGATTGAATATAACCGACGTGACTGTTACATTTAGGGATTGAATATAACCGACGTGACT
GTTACATTTAGGGATTGAATATAACCGACGTGACTGTTACATTTAGGGATTGAATATAACCGACGTGACT
GTTACATTTAGGGATGCTAGCCTCGAGTAGGTAGCCTTTAGTCCATGCGTTATAGGTAGCCTTTAGTCCA
TGCGTTATAGGTAGCCTTTAGTCCATGCGTTATAGGTAGCCTTTAGTCCATGCGTTATAGGTAGCCTTTA
GTCCATGAAGCTTAGACACTAGAGCTAGCCCTATATAAGCAGAGCTCGTTTAGTGAACCGTCAGATCGCC
TGGAGACGCCATCCACGCTGTTTTGACCTCCATAGAAGACACCGGGACCGATCCAGCCTCCGCGGCCCCG
GTACCGAATTCGAGCTCGCCCGGGGATCCTCTAGAGTCAGCTTCCGCTCAATTGGCTGCGCTGGCGCTAG
CATGGAAGACGCCAAAAACATAAAGAAAGGCCCGGCGCCATTCTATCCGCTGGAAGATGGAACCGCTGGA
GAGCAACTGCATAAGGCTATGAAGAGATACGCCCTGGTTCCTGGAACAATTGCTTTTACAGATGCACATA
TCGAGGTGGACATCACTTACGCTGAGTACTTCGAAATGTCCGTTCGGTTGGCAGAAGCTATGAAACGATA
TGGGCTGAATACAAATCACAGAATCGTCGTATGCAGTGAAAACTCTCTTCAATTCTTTATGCCGGTGTTG
GGCGCGTTATTTATCGGAGTTGCAGTTGCGCCCGCGAACGACATTTATAATGAACGTGAATTGCTCAACA
GTATGGGCATTTCGCAGCCTACCGTGGTGTTCGTTTCCAAAAAGGGGTTGCAAAAAATTTTGAACGTGCA
AAAAAAGCTCCCAATCATCCAAAAAATTATTATCATGGATTCTAAAACGGATTACCAGGGATTTCAGTCG
ATGTACACGTTCGTCACATCTCATCTACCTCCCGGTTTTAATGAATACGATTTTGTGCCAGAGTCCTTCG
ATAGGGACAAGACAATTGCACTGATCATGAACTCCTCTGGATCTACTGGTCTGCCTAAAGGTGTCGCTCT
GCCTCATAGAACTGCCTGCGTGAGATTCTCGCATGCCAGAGATCCTATTTTTGGCAATCAAATCATTCCG
GATACTGCGATTTTAAGTGTTGTTCCATTCCATCACGGTTTTGGAATGTTTACTACACTCGGATATTTGA
TATGTGGATTTCGAGTCGTCTTAATGTATAGATTTGAAGAAGAGCTGTTTCTGAGGAGCCTTCAGGATTA
CAAGATTCAAAGTGCGCTGCTGGTGCCAACCCTATTCTCCTTCTTCGCCAAAAGCACTCTGATTGACAAA
TACGATTTATCTAATTTACACGAAATTGCTTCTGGTGGCGCTCCCCTCTCTAAGGAAGTCGGGGAAGCGG
TTGCCAAGAGGTTCCATCTGCCAGGTATCAGGCAAGGATATGGGCTCACTGAGACTACATCAGCTATTCT
GATTACACCCGAGGGGGATGATAAACCGGGCGCGGTCGGTAAAGTTGTTCCATTTTTTGAAGCGAAGGTT
GTGGATCTGGATACCGGGAAAACGCTGGGCGTTAATCAAAGAGGCGAACTGTGTGTGAGAGGTCCTATGA
TTATGTCCGGTTATGTAAACAATCCGGAAGCGACCAACGCCTTGATTGACAAGGATGGATGGCTACATTC
TGGAGACATAGCTTACTGGGACGAAGACGAACACTTCTTCATCGTTGACCGCCTGAAGTCTCTGATTAAG
TACAAAGGCTATCAGGTGGCTCCCGCTGAATTGGAATCCATCTTGCTCCAACACCCCAACATCTTCGACG
CAGGTGTCGCAGGTCTTCCCGACGATGACGCCGGTGAACTTCCCGCCGCCGTTGTTGTTTTGGAGCACGG
AAAGACGATGACGGAAAAAGAGATCGTGGATTACGTCGCCAGTCAAGTAACAACCGCGAAAAAGTTGCGC
GGAGGAGTTGTGTTTGTGGACGAAGTACCGAAAGGTCTTACCGGAAAACTCGACGCAAGAAAAATCAGAG
AGATCCTCATAAAGGCCAAGAAGGGCGGAAAGATCGCCGTGTAAGCGGCCGCGGCCGGCCCGGGCGCGCC
TGATCAATCGATGTTTAAACTTAAAACAGCTCTGGGGTTGTACCCACCCCAGAGGCCCACGTGGCGGCTA
GTACTCCGGTATTGCGGTACCCTTGTACGCCTGTTTTATACTCCCTTCCCGTAACTTAGACGCGCAAAAC
CAAGTTCAATAGAAGGGGGTACAAACCAGTACCACCACGAACAAGCACTTCTGTTTCCCCGGTGATGTCG
TATAGACTGCTTGCGTGGTTGAAAGCGACGGATCCGTTATCCGCTTATGTACTTCGAGAAGCCCAGTACC
ACCTCGGAATCTTCGATGCGTTGCGCTCAGCACTCAACCCCAGAGTGTAGCTTAGGCTGATGAGTCTGGA
CATCCCTCACCGGTGACGGTGGTCCAGGCTGCGTTGGCGGCCTACCTATGGCTAACGCCATGGGACGCTA
GTTGTGAACAAGGTGTGAAGAGCCTATTGAGCTACATAAGAATCCTCCGGCCCCTGAATGCGGCTAATCC
CAACCTCGGAGCAGGTGGTCACAAACCAGTGATTGGCCTGTCGTAACGCGCAAGTCCGTGGCGGAACCGA
CTACTTTGGGTGTCCGTGTTTCCTTTTATTTTATTGTGGCTGCTTATGGTGACAATCACAGATTGTTATC
ATAAAGCGAATTGGATTCTCGAGACTAGTGCGATCGCTTAATTAATTTAAATACGCGTTTAAACAGATCC
AGATCTTATTAAAGCAGAACTTGTTTATTGCAGCTTATAATGGTTACAAATAAAGCAATAGCATCACAAA
TTTCACAAATAAAGCATTTTTTTCACTGCATTCTAGTTGTGGTTTGTCCAAACTCATCAATGTATCTTAT
CATGTCTGGTCGACTCTAGACTCTTCCGCTTCCTCGCTCACTGACTCGCTGCGCTCGGTCGTTCGGCTGC
GGCGAGCGGTATCAGCTCACTCAAAGGCGGTAATACGGTTATCCACAGAATCAGGGGATAACGCAGGAAA
GAACATGTGAGCAAAAGGCCAGCAAAAGGCCAGGAACCGTAAAAAGGCCGCGTTGCTGGCGTTTTTCCAT
AGGCTCCGCCCCCCTGACGAGCATCACAAAAATCGACGCTCAAGTCAGAGGTGGCGAAACCCGACAGGAC
TATAAAGATACCAGGCGTTTCCCCCTGGAAGCTCCCTCGTGCGCTCTCCTGTTCCGACCCTGCCGCTTAC
CGGATACCTGTCCGCCTTTCTCCCTTCGGGAAGCGTGGCGCTTTCTCATAGCTCACGCTGTAGGTATCTC
AGTTCGGTGTAGGTCGTTCGCTCCAAGCTGGGCTGTGTGCACGAACCCCCCGTTCAGCCCGACCGCTGCG
CCTTATCCGGTAACTATCGTCTTGAGTCCAACCCGGTAAGACACGACTTATCGCCACTGGCAGCAGCCAC
TGGTAACAGGATTAGCAGAGCGAGGTATGTAGGCGGTGCTACAGAGTTCTTGAAGTGGTGGCCTAACTAC
GGCTACACTAGAAGAACAGTATTTGGTATCTGCGCTCTGCTGAAGCCAGTTACCTTCGGAAAAAGAGTTG
GTAGCTCTTGATCCGGCAAACAAACCACCGCTGGTAGCGGTGGTTTTTTTGTTTGCAAGCAGCAGATTAC
GCGCAGAAAAAAAGGATCTCAAGAAGATCCTTTGATCTTTTCTACGGGGTCTGACGCTCAGTGGAACGAA
AACTCACGTTAAGGGATTTTGGTCATGAGATTATCAAAAAGGATCTTCACCTAGATCCTTTTAAATTAAA
AATGAAGTTTTAAATCAATCTAAAGTATATATGAGTAAACTTGGTCTGACAGTTACCAATGCTTAATCAG
TGAGGCACCTATCTCAGCGATCTGTCTATTTCGTTCATCCATAGTTGCCTGACTCCCCGTCGTGTAGATA
ACTACGATACGGGAGGGCTTACCATCTGGCCCCAGTGCTGCAATGATACCGCGAGACCCACGCTCACCGG
CTCCAGATTTATCAGCAATAAACCAGCCAGCCGGAAGGGCCGAGCGCAGAAGTGGTCCTGCAACTTTATC
CGCCTCCATCCAGTCTATTAATTGTTGCCGGGAAGCTAGAGTAAGTAGTTCGCCAGTTAATAGTTTGCGC
AACGTTGTTGCCATTGCTACAGGCATCGTGGTGTCACGCTCGTCGTTTGGTATGGCTTCATTCAGCTCCG
GTTCCCAACGATCAAGGCGAGTTACATGATCCCCCATGTTGTGCAAAAAAGCGGTTAGCTCCTTCGGTCC
TCCGATCGTTGTCAGAAGTAAGTTGGCCGCAGTGTTATCACTCATGGTTATGGCAGCACTGCATAATTCT
CTTACTGTCATGCCATCCGTAAGATGCTTTTCTGTGACTGGTGAGTACTCAACCAAGTCATTCTGAGAAT
AGTGTATGCGGCGACCGAGTTGCTCTTGCCCGGCGTCAATACGGGATAATACCGCGCCACATAGCAGAAC
TTTAAAAGTGCTCATCATTGGAAAACGTTCTTCGGGGCGAAAACTCTCAAGGATCTTACCGCTGTTGAGA
TCCAGTTCGATGTAACCCACTCGTGCACCCAACTGATCTTCAGCATCTTTTACTTTCACCAGCGTTTCTG
GGTGAGCAAAAACAGGAAGGCAAAATGCCGCAAAAAAGGGAATAAGGGCGACACGGAAATGTTGAATACT
CATACTCTTCCTTTTTCAATATTATTGAAGCATTTATCAGGGTTATTGTCTCATGAGCGGATACATATTT
GAATGTATTTAGAAAAATAAACAAATAGGGGTTCCGCGCACATTTCCCCGAAAAGTGCCACCTGACGT
